>Addgene plasmid #73733 | pMLS282 | depositor full sequence | sequence record 136616 | Full Sequence
CTTTCCTGCGTTATCCCCTGATTCTGTGGATAACCGTATTACCGCCTTTGAGTGAGCTGATACCGCTCGC
CGCAGCCGAACGACCGAGCGCAGCGAGTCAGTGAGCGAGGAAGCGGAAGAGCGCCCAATACGCAAACCGC
CTCTCCCCGCGCGTTGGCCGATTCATTAATGCAGCTGGCACGACAGGTTTCCCGACTGGAAAGCGGGCAG
TGAGCGCAACGCAATTAATACGCGTACCGCTAGCCAGGAAGAGTTTGTAGAAACGCAAAAAGGCCATCCG
TCAGGATGGCCTTCTGCTTAGTTTGATGCCTGGCAGTTTATGGCGGGCGTCCTGCCCGCCACCCTCCGGG
CCGTTGCTTCACAACGTTCAAATCCGCTCCCGGCGGATTTGTCCTACTCAGGAGAGCGTTCACCGACAAA
CAACAGATAAAACGAAAGGCCCAGTCTTCCGACTGAGCCTTTCGTTTTATTTGATGCCTGGCAGTTCCCT
ACTCTCGCGTTAACGCTAGCATGGATGTTTTCCCAGTCACGACGTTGTAAAACGACGGCCAGTCTTAAGC
TCGGGCCCCAAATAATGATTTTATTTTGACTGATAGTGACCTGTTCGTTGCAACAAATTGATGAGCAATG
CTTTTTTATAATGCCAACTTTGTACAAAAAAGCAGGCTATGCTCTTCGGGTGGAAGTTCCTATTCTCTAG
AAAGTATAGGAACTTCTAGCCATGGCTTCCCGCCGGAGGTGGAGGAGCAGGATGATGGCACGCTGCCCAT
GTCTTGTGCCCAGGAGAGCGGGATGGACCGTCACCCTGCAGCCTGTGCTTCTGCTAGGATCAATGTGTAA
GCTGTCTCATCCTACTTTCACCTAGTTAACTGCTTGTCTTAAAATCTATGCTTCTCTTTAGTATCTAAAA
TTTTCCTAGAAGCTTACAAGTATATAAATGGTCTCTTCTCAATAAAGGTTGTATATTTATTCATCTTATT
GAATCTGCCATTTCCTCGTTTTTGCGAGTTTATATACCTTCCAATTTTCTTTCTATTGTATTTTCAACTT
CTAATTTTAATTCAGGGAAACTGCTTCAACGCATCAATGGGAAGTTCCTATTCTCTAGAAAGTATAGGAA
CTTCTACGCGAAGAGCTACCCAGCTTTCTTGTACAAAGTTGGCATTATAAGAAAGCATTGCTTATCAATT
TGTTGCAACGAACAGGTCACTATCAGTCAAAATAAAATCATTATTTGCCATCCAGCTGATATCCCCTATA
GTGAGTCGTATTACATGGTCATAGCTGTTTCCTGGCAGCTCTGGCCCGTGTCTCAAAATCTCTGATGTTA
CATTGCACAAGATAAAATAATATCATCATGAACAATAAAACTGTCTGCTTACATAAACAGTAATACAAGG
GGTGTTATGAGCCATATTCAACGGGAAACGTCGAGGCCGCGATTAAATTCCAACATGGATGCTGATTTAT
ATGGGTATAAATGGGCTCGCGATAATGTCGGGCAATCAGGTGCGACAATCTATCGCTTGTATGGGAAGCC
CGATGCGCCAGAGTTGTTTCTGAAACATGGCAAAGGTAGCGTTGCCAATGATGTTACAGATGAGATGGTC
AGACTAAACTGGCTGACGGAATTTATGCCTCTTCCGACCATCAAGCATTTTATCCGTACTCCTGATGATG
CATGGTTACTCACCACTGCGATCCCCGGAAAAACAGCATTCCAGGTATTAGAAGAATATCCTGATTCAGG
TGAAAATATTGTTGATGCGCTGGCAGTGTTCCTGCGCCGGTTGCATTCGATTCCTGTTTGTAATTGTCCT
TTTAACAGCGATCGCGTATTTCGTCTCGCTCAGGCGCAATCACGAATGAATAACGGTTTGGTTGATGCGA
GTGATTTTGATGACGAGCGTAATGGCTGGCCTGTTGAACAAGTCTGGAAAGAAATGCATAAACTTTTGCC
ATTCTCACCGGATTCAGTCGTCACTCATGGTGATTTCTCACTTGATAACCTTATTTTTGACGAGGGGAAA
TTAATAGGTTGTATTGATGTTGGACGAGTCGGAATCGCAGACCGATACCAGGATCTTGCCATCCTATGGA
ACTGCCTCGGTGAGTTTTCTCCTTCATTACAGAAACGGCTTTTTCAAAAATATGGTATTGATAATCCTGA
TATGAATAAATTGCAGTTTCATTTGATGCTCGATGAGTTTTTCTAATCAGAATTGGTTAATTGGTTGTAA
CACTGGCAGAGCATTACGCTGACTTGACGGGACGGCGCAAGCTCATGACCAAAATCCCTTAACGTGAGTT
ACGCGTCGTTCCACTGAGCGTCAGACCCCGTAGAAAAGATCAAAGGATCTTCTTGAGATCCTTTTTTTCT
GCGCGTAATCTGCTGCTTGCAAACAAAAAAACCACCGCTACCAGCGGTGGTTTGTTTGCCGGATCAAGAG
CTACCAACTCTTTTTCCGAAGGTAACTGGCTTCAGCAGAGCGCAGATACCAAATACTGTTCTTCTAGTGT
AGCCGTAGTTAGGCCACCACTTCAAGAACTCTGTAGCACCGCCTACATACCTCGCTCTGCTAATCCTGTT
ACCAGTGGCTGCTGCCAGTGGCGATAAGTCGTGTCTTACCGGGTTGGACTCAAGACGATAGTTACCGGAT
AAGGCGCAGCGGTCGGGCTGAACGGGGGGTTCGTGCACACAGCCCAGCTTGGAGCGAACGACCTACACCG
AACTGAGATACCTACAGCGTGAGCTATGAGAAAGCGCCACGCTTCCCGAAGGGAGAAAGGCGGACAGGTA
TCCGGTAAGCGGCAGGGTCGGAACAGGAGAGCGCACGAGGGAGCTTCCAGGGGGAAACGCCTGGTATCTT
TATAGTCCTGTCGGGTTTCGCCACCTCTGACTTGAGCGTCGATTTTTGTGATGCTCGTCAGGGGGGCGGA
GCCTATGGAAAAACGCCAGCAACGCGGCCTTTTTACGGTTCCTGGCCTTTTGCTGGCCTTTTGCTCACAT
GTT
Features (pLannotate 1.2.2; 12 found; start..end, strand, type, name):
    121..213     +  CDS            lacI (fragment): lac repressor; lacI; The lac repressor binds to the lac operator to inhibit transcription in E. coli. This inhibition can be relieved by adding lactose or isopropyl-β-D-thiogalactopyranoside (IPTG).
    268..295     -  terminator     rrnB T2 terminator: transcription terminator T2 from the E. coli rrnB gene
    427..470     +  terminator     rrnB T1 terminator: Escherichia coli rrnB; transcription terminator T1 from the E. coli rrnB gene
    517..553     -  CDS            lacZα (fragment): LacZα fragment of β-galactosidase; lacZ fragment
    569..668     +  protein_bind   attL1: mutant version of attL; recombination site for the Gateway® LR reaction LR Clonase™
    683..716     +  protein_bind   FRT (minimal): supports FLP-mediated excision but not integration (Turan and Bode, 2011) FLP recombinase from the Saccharomyces cerevisiae 2μ plasmid
    717..839     +  CDS            d2EYFP (fragment): EYFP destabilized by residues 422-461 of mouse ornithine decarboxylase, giving an in vivo half-life of ~2 hours mammalian codon-optimized
   1091..1124    +  protein_bind   FRT (minimal): supports FLP-mediated excision but not integration (Turan and Bode, 2011) FLP recombinase from the Saccharomyces cerevisiae 2μ plasmid
   1138..1237    -  protein_bind   attL2: mutant version of attL; recombination site for the Gateway® LR reaction LR Clonase™
   1255..1273    -  promoter       T7 promoter: promoter for bacteriophage T7 RNA polymerase
   1407..2216    +  CDS            KanR: aminoglycoside phosphotransferase; aph(3')-Ia; confers resistance to kanamycin in bacteria or G418 (Geneticin®) in eukaryotes
   2363..2951    +  rep_origin     ori: high-copy-number ColE1/pMB1/pBR322/pUC origin of replication
