[The description below was written by a language model from this plasmid's Addgene catalogue record and pLannotate feature annotations shown in this document.]
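Description:
pMLS282 is a small (about 3.0 kb) donor plasmid from the SapTrap toolkit, a modular assembly system for building CRISPR/Cas9 repair templates used to modify genes in Caenorhabditis elegans. It is built on the pDONR221 Gateway entry backbone and is maintained in E. coli as a high-copy plasmid through a ColE1/pUC-type origin, with kanamycin selection provided by an aminoglycoside phosphotransferase (KanR) gene. Other backbone remnants annotated in the sequence include the rrnB T1 and T2 transcription terminators, which insulate the cloning region, a T7 promoter, M13 sequencing primer sites, and short lacI and lacZα fragments with no evident functional role here.

The payload is a 466 bp "N-terminal FLP-on" connector module sitting between the attL1 and attL2 Gateway recombination sites. The feature table shows two minimal FRT sites in the same orientation, roughly 400 bp apart, an arrangement that supports FLP-mediated excision of the intervening DNA. Immediately after the first FRT, the annotation software calls a short fragment matching the destabilisation portion of d2EYFP (the mouse ornithine decarboxylase-derived degron region). This is a partial homology hit, and the record does not state what the remaining sequence between the FRT sites encodes. As the name implies, the module is meant to serve as the connector piece adjacent to an N-terminal tag in an assembled SapTrap targeting vector. The FRT-flanked segment would presumably keep the tagged gene or tag off until FLP recombinase removes it, allowing conditional, for example tissue-specific, activation. The exact blocking mechanism and the assembly junctions are not described in the record.
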