Addgene plasmid #73733: pMLS282
Purpose: SapTrap FLP-on N-terminal connector donor plasmid
Depositing lab: Erik Jorgensen. Depositing organization: University of Utah. Publication: SapTrap, a Toolkit for High-Throughput CRISPR/Cas9 Gene Modification in Caenorhabditis elegans. Schwartz ML, Jorgensen EM. Genetics. 2016 Feb 2. pii: genetics.115.184275. 10.1534/genetics.115.184275 PubMed 26837755.
Backbone
  Vector backbone: pDONR221
  Backbone manufacturer: Thermo Fisher
  Vector type: CRISPR
Growth in bacteria
  Bacterial resistance: Kanamycin, 50 μg/mL
  Growth temperature: 37°C
  Growth strain: Top10
  Copy number: High Copy
Gene/Insert
  Gene/Insert name: N-terminal FLP-on
  Insert size (bp): 466
  Cloning method: Unknown
  Sequencing primers: 5′ M13 (-21) Forward; 3′ M13 Reverse
Terms and licenses: Academic/Nonprofit Terms; Industry Terms: Not Available to Industry
How to cite: pMLS282 was a gift from Erik Jorgensen (Addgene plasmid # 73733 ; http://n2t.net/addgene:73733 ; RRID:Addgene_73733)
