>Addgene plasmid #73733 | pMLS282 | depositor partial sequence | sequence record 136617 | N-terminal FLP-on Insert
GCTCTTCGGGTGGAAGTTCCTATTCTCTAGAAAGTATAGGAACTTCTAGCCATGGCTTCCCGCCGGAGGT
GGAGGAGCAGGATGATGGCACGCTGCCCATGTCTTGTGCCCAGGAGAGCGGGATGGACCGTCACCCTGCA
GCCTGTGCTTCTGCTAGGATCAATGTGTAAGCTGTCTCATCCTACTTTCACCTAGTTAACTGCTTGTCTT
AAAATCTATGCTTCTCTTTAGTATCTAAAATTTTCCTAGAAGCTTACAAGTATATAAATGGTCTCTTCTC
AATAAAGGTTGTATATTTATTCATCTTATTGAATCTGCCATTTCCTCGTTTTTGCGAGTTTATATACCTT
CCAATTTTCTTTCTATTGTATTTTCAACTTCTAATTTTAATTCAGGGAAACTGCTTCAACGCATCAATGG
GAAGTTCCTATTCTCTAGAAAGTATAGGAACTTCTACGCGAAGAGC
