>Addgene plasmid #73733 | pMLS282 | addgene partial sequence | sequence record 139589 | M13-F20 5'-TGTAAAACGACGGCCAGT-3'
TTTATTTTGACTGATAGTGACCTGTTCGTTGCAACAAATTGATGAGCAATGCTTTTTTATAATGCCAACT
TTGTACAAAAAAGCAGGCTATGCTCTTCGGGTGGAAGTTCCTATTCTCTAGAAAGTATAGGAACTTCTAG
CCATGGCTTCCCGCCGGAGGTGGAGGAGCAGGATGATGGCACGCTGCCCATGTCTTGTGCCCAGGAGAGC
GGGATGGACCGTCACCCTGCAGCCTGTGCTTCTGCTAGGATCAATGTGTAAGCTGTCTCATCCTACTTTC
ACCTAGTTAACTGCTTGTCTTAAAATCTATGCTTCTCTTTAGTATCTAAAATTTTCCTAGAAGCTTACAA
GTATATAAATGGTCTCTTCTCAATAAAGGTTGTATATTTATTCATCTTATTGAATCTGCCATTTCCTCGT
TTTTGCGAGTTTATATACCTTCCAATTTTCTTTCTATTGTATTTTCAACTTCTAATTTTAATTCAGGGAA
ACTGCTTCAACGCATCAATGGGAAGTTCCTATTCTCTAGAAAGTATAGGAACTTCTACGCGAAGAGCTAC
CCAGCTTTCTTGTACAAAGTTGGCATTATAAGAAAGCATTGCTTATCAATTTGTTGCAACGAACAGGTCA
CTATCAGTCAAAATAAAATCATTATTTGCC
