>Addgene plasmid #73733 | pMLS282 | addgene partial sequence | sequence record 139590 | M13-Rev 5'-CAGGAAACAGCTATGACC-3'
TCAGCTGGATGGCAAATAATGATTTTATTTTGACTGATAGTGACCTGTTCGTTGCAACAAATTGATAAGC
AATGCTTTCTTATAATGCCAACTTTGTACAAGAAAGCTGGGTAGCTCTTCGCGTAGAAGTTCCTATACTT
TCTAGAGAATAGGAACTTCCCATTGATGCGTTGAAGCAGTTTCCCTGAATTAAAATTAGAAGTTGAAAAT
ACAATAGAAAGAAAATTGGAAGGTATATAAACTCGCAAAAACGAGGAAATGGCAGATTCAATAAGATGAA
TAAATATACAACCTTTATTGAGAAGAGACCATTTATATACTTGTAAGCTTCTAGGAAAATTTTAGATACT
AAAGAGAAGCATAGATTTTAAGACAAGCAGTTAACTAGGTGAAAGTAGGATGAGACAGCTTACACATTGA
TCCTAGCAGAAGCACAGGCTGCAGGGTGACGGTCCATCCCGCTCTCCTGGGCACAAGACATGGGCAGCGT
GCCATCATCCTGCTCCTCCACCTCCGGCGGGAAGCCATGGCTAGAAGTTCCTATACTTTCTAGAGAATAG
GAACTTCCACCCGAAGAGCA
